Addgene plasmid #23609: pDONR223-CABC1
Depositing lab: William Hahn & David Root. Depositing organization: Dana-Farber Cancer Institute. Publication: COT drives resistance to RAF inhibition through MAP kinase pathway reactivation. Johannessen CM, Boehm JS, Kim SY, Thomas SR, Wardwell L, Johnson LA, Emery CM, Stransky N, Cogdill AP, Barretina J, Caponigro G, Hieronymus H, Murray RR, Salehi-Ashtiani K, Hill DE, Vidal M, Zhao JJ, Yang X, Alkan O, Kim S, Harris JL, Wilson CJ, Myer VE, Finan PM, Root DE, Roberts TM, Golub T, Flaherty KT, Dummer R, Weber BL, Sellers WR, Schlegel R, Wargo JA, Hahn WC, Garraway LA. Nature. 2010 Dec 16;468(7326):968-72. doi: 10.1038/nature09627 PubMed 21107320.
Backbone
  Vector backbone: pDONR223
  Backbone manufacturer: Invitrogen
  Backbone size w/o insert (bp): 5005
  Vector type: Gateway Donor vector
Growth in bacteria
  Bacterial resistance: Spectinomycin, 50 μg/mL
  Growth temperature: 37°C
  Growth strain: DH5alpha
  Copy number: High Copy
Gene/Insert
  Gene/Insert name: CABC1 (alt name: chaperone, ABC1 activity of bc1 complex like (S. pombe))
  Species: H. sapiens (human)
  Insert size (bp): 1944
  Entrez Gene: COQ8A (a.k.a. ADCK3, ARCA2, CABC1, COQ10D4, COQ8, SCAR9)
  Cloning method: Gateway Cloning
  Sequencing primers: 5′ M13pUC-fwd; 3′ M13rev
Terms and licenses: Academic/Nonprofit Terms; Industry Terms: Not Available to Industry
Depositor comments: The ORF has no Stop codon. This design enables easy recombination into a destination vector to add an epitope tag of choice and Stop codon to the ORF. Do NOT use this plasmid directly for transfections. A set of 4 custom lentiviral vectors is available ( pLX301 (http://www.addgene.org/25895/) , pLX302 (http://www.addgene.org/25896/) , pLX303 (http://www.addgene.org/25897/) , pLX304 (http://www.addgene.org/25890/) ) to be used to express these ORFs in mammalian cells. These plasmids are not included in the kit and must be ordered separately.
How to cite: pDONR223-CABC1 was a gift from William Hahn & David Root (Addgene plasmid # 23609 ; http://n2t.net/addgene:23609 ; RRID:Addgene_23609)
