[The description below was written by a language model from this plasmid's Addgene catalogue record.]
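Description:
pDONR223-CABC1 is a Gateway entry-type clone built on the Invitrogen pDONR223 donor vector backbone (about 5 kb without insert), carrying the human CABC1 open reading frame. CABC1, named as the chaperone, ABC1 activity of bc1 complex like gene, is now catalogued under the gene symbol COQ8A and is also known as ADCK3. The insert is about 1.9 kb and was introduced by Gateway recombination. The plasmid is maintained in E. coli as a high-copy construct under spectinomycin selection. No feature table accompanies the record, so the origin of replication and the exact recombination sites flanking the insert are not itemised. In a recombined pDONR clone, the ORF would normally sit between attL sites that allow LR transfer into destination vectors. M13 forward and reverse priming sites on either side of the insert are listed for sequence verification.

The ORF has no stop codon. This lets it be recombined in frame into a destination vector that supplies a C-terminal epitope tag of choice and a termination codon. The record lists no promoter driving the ORF in mammalian cells, and the depositor notes that the plasmid should not be transfected directly. It serves as a shuttle source for the coding sequence, and the depositors point to a set of companion lentiviral destination vectors (pLX301 to pLX304) for expressing such ORFs in mammalian cells. The clone comes from a kit of ORF clones and is associated with a study of how MAP kinase pathway reactivation drives resistance to RAF inhibition.
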