>Addgene plasmid #23609 | pDONR223-CABC1 | depositor partial sequence | sequence record 10714 | Author sequence
ATGGCTGCCATATTGGGAGACACCATCATGGTGGCTAAAGGCCTTGTCAAGCTGACCCAGGCGGCCGTGG
AAACCCACCTGCAGCACTTGGGCATCGGAGGGGAGCTGATCATGGCGGCCAGGGCCCTGCAGTCCACGGC
TGTGGAGCAGATTGGCATGTTCTTGGGGAAGGTGCAGGGTCAGGATAAACATGAAGAATATTTTGCTGAG
AACTTCGGCGGCCCAGAAGGGGAGTTCCACTTCTCAGTCCCGCATGCAGCCGGAGCCTCCACAGACTTCT
CTTCAGCCTCCGCTCCCGACCAGTCAGCGCCCCCATCCCTGGGTCATGCCCACAGCGAGGGCCCAGCTCC
TGCCTACGTGGCCAGTGGACCCTTTAGAGAAGCCGGGTTCCCCGGCCAGGCCTCCTCCCCTCTGGGCAGG
GCCAACGGGAGGCTCTTTGCAAACCCCAGAGACTCATTCTCTGCCATGGGCTTTCAGCGAAGGTTCTTCC
ACCAGGACCAATCCCCTGTTGGGGGCCTCACAGCCGAGGACATTGAGAAGGCCCGGCAGGCTAAGGCTCG
CCCCGAGAACAAGCAGCACAAACAGACGCTCAGCGAGCATGCCCGGGAGCGGAAGGTGCCTGTGACGAGG
ATTGGCCGGCTGGCCAACTTCGGAGGTCTGGCCGTGGGCCTGGGCTTCGGGGCACTGGCAGAGGTCGCCA
AGAAGAGCCTGCGCTCCGAGGACCCCTCAGGGAAGAAGGCCGTGCTGGGTTCCAGTCCTTTCCTGTCCGA
GGCCAATGCAGAGCGGATCGTGCGCACGCTCTGCAAGGTGCGTGGTGCGGCACTCAAGCTGGGCCAGATG
CTGAGCATCCAGGATGATGCCTTTATCAACCCCCACCTGGCTAAGATCTTCGAGCGGGTGCGGCAGAGCG
CGGACTTCATGCCACTGAAGCAGATGATGAAAACTCTCAACAACGACCTGGGCCCCAACTGGCGGGACAA
GTTGGAATACTTCGAGGAGCGGCCCTTCGCCGCCGCATCCATTGGGCAGGTGCACTTGGCCCGAATGAAG
GGCGGCCGCGAGGTGGCCATGAAGATCCAGTACCCTGGCGTGGCCCAGAGCATCAACAGTGATGTCAACA
ACCTCATGGCCGTGTTGAACATGAGCAACATGCTTCCAGAAGGCCTGTTCCCCGAGCACCTGATTGACGT
GCTGAGGCGGGAGCTGGCCCTGGAGTGTGACTACCAGCGAGAGGCCGCCTGTGCCCGCAAGTTCAGGGAC
CTGCTGAAGGGCCACCCCTTCTTCTATGTGCCTGAGATTGTGGATGAGCTCTGCAGCCCACATGTGCTGA
CCACAGAGCTGGTGTCTGGCTTCCCCCTGGACCAGGCCGAAGGGCTCAGCCAGGAGATTCGGAACGAGAT
CTGCTACAACATCCTGGTTCTGTGCCTGAGGGAGCTGTTCGAGTTCCACTTCATGCAAACAGACCCCAAC
TGGTCCAACTTCTTCTATGACCCCCAGCAGCACAAGGTGGCTCTTTTGGATTTTGGGGCAACGCGGGAAT
ATGACAGATCCTTCACCGACCTCTACATTCAGATCATCAGGGCTGCTGCCGACAGGGACAGGGAGACTGT
GCGGGCGAAATCCATAGAGATGAAGTTCCTCACCGGCTACGAGGTCAAGGTCATGGAAGACGCCCACTTG
GATGCCATCCTCATCCTGGGGGAGGCCTTCGCCTCTGATGAGCCTTTTGATTTTGGCACTCAGAGCACCA
CCGAGAAGATCCACAACCTGATTCCCGTCATGCTGAGGCACCGTCTCGTCCCCCCACCCGAGGAAACCTA
CTCCCTGCACAGGAAGATGGGGGGCTCCTTCCTCATCTGCTCCAAGCTGAAGGCCCGCTTCCCCTGCAAG
GCCATGTTCGAGGAGGCCTACAGCAACTACTGCAAGAGGCAGGCCCAGCAGTAG
