>Addgene plasmid #23609 | pDONR223-CABC1 | addgene partial sequence | sequence record 29388 | 23609 with M13pUC-fwd
CGGGCCCAATAATGATTTTATTTTGACTGATAGTGACCTGTTCGTTGCAACAAATTGATGAGCAATGCTT
TTTTATAATGCCAACTTTGTACAAAAAAGTTGGCATGGCTGCCATATTGGGAGACACCATCATGGTGGCT
AAAGGCCTTGTCAAGCTGACCCAGGCGGCCGTGGAAACCCACCTGCAGCACTTGGGCATCGGAGGGGAGC
TGATCATGGCGGCCAGGGCCCTGCAGTCCACGGCTGTGGAGCAGATTGGCATGTTCTTGGGGAAGGTGCA
GGGTCAGGATAAACATGAAGAATATTTTGCTGAGAACTTCGGCGGCCCAGAAGGGGAGTTCCACTTCTCA
GTCCCGCATGCAGCCGGAGCCTCCACAGACTTCTCTTCAGCCTCCGCTCCCGACCAGTCAGCGCCCCCAT
CCCTGGGTCATGCCCACAGCGAGGGCCCAGCTCCTGCCTACGTGGCCAGTGGACCCTTTAGAGAAGCCGG
GTTCCCCGGCCAGGCCTCCTCCCCTCTGGGCAGGGCCAACGGGAGGCTCTTTGCAAACCCCAGAGACTCA
TTCTCTGCCATGGGCTTTC
